Addgene plasmid #21542: GST-PIWI(aa478-860)
Depositing lab: Edward Chan. Depositing organization: University of Florida. Publication: The C-terminal half of human Ago2 binds to multiple GW-rich regions of GW182 and requires GW182 to mediate silencing. Lian SL, Li S, Abadal GX, Pauley BA, Fritzler MJ, Chan EK. RNA. 2009 May . 15(5):804-13. 10.1261/rna.1229409 PubMed 19324964.
Backbone
  Vector backbone: pCG-GST
  Backbone size w/o insert (bp): 7000
  Vector type: Mammalian Expression
Growth in bacteria
  Bacterial resistance: Ampicillin, 100 μg/mL
  Growth temperature: 37°C
  Growth strain: DH5alpha
  Copy number: Unknown
Gene/Insert
  Gene/Insert name: Ago2 (alt name: EIF2C2)
  Species: H. sapiens (human)
  Insert size (bp): 1149
  Mutation: contain only aa478-860
  GenBank ID: NM_012154
  Entrez Gene: AGO2 (a.k.a. CASC7, EIF2C2, LESKRES, LINC00980, PPD, Q10)
  Tag / fusion protein: GST (N terminal on backbone)
  Cloning method: Restriction Enzyme; 5′ cloning site Bam HI (destroyed during cloning); 3′ cloning site Not I (not destroyed)
  Sequencing primers: 5′ CAGCAAGTATATAGCATGGC
Terms and licenses: Academic/Nonprofit Terms; Industry Terms: Not Available to Industry
How to cite: GST-PIWI(aa478-860) was a gift from Edward Chan (Addgene plasmid # 21542 ; http://n2t.net/addgene:21542 ; RRID:Addgene_21542)
