[The description below was written by a language model from this plasmid's Addgene catalogue record.]
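Description:
GST-PIWI(aa478-860) is a mammalian expression plasmid built on the pCG-GST backbone (about 7 kb without insert). It encodes a truncated form of human Argonaute 2 (AGO2, also known as EIF2C2) fused to an N-terminal glutathione S-transferase tag supplied by the vector. The roughly 1.15 kb insert covers only amino acids 478-860, the C-terminal part of the protein that, as the construct name indicates, contains the PIWI domain. It was cloned by restriction digestion between a BamHI site, which was destroyed in the process, and a NotI site, which was retained. The plasmid is propagated in E. coli under ampicillin selection. Its copy number is listed as unknown, and the record does not state the origin of replication, the promoter driving expression in mammalian cells, the polyadenylation signal, or any mammalian selection marker. No feature table is available to fill in these elements.

The GST moiety allows the fusion protein to be captured on glutathione resin after expression in transfected cells, so proteins that associate with this Ago2 fragment can be recovered in pull-down experiments. The associated study examined how the C-terminal half of human Ago2 binds multiple GW-rich regions of GW182 and how Ago2-mediated silencing depends on GW182. This fits the use of the construct as one of a set of Ago2 deletion fragments for mapping the region of Ago2 responsible for that interaction. The record itself does not spell out a specific purpose beyond the insert boundaries and the tag.
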