>Addgene plasmid #21542 | GST-PIWI(aa478-860) | addgene partial sequence | sequence record 27313 | 21542 with pGEX-5
AAATCGGATCTGGTTCCGCGTGGATCATCAACAAGTTTGTACAAAAAAGCAGGCTCTTTAAAGGAACCAA
TTCAGTCGACTGGATCGATCTCGAGAGACGCTGGCATGCCCATCCAGGGCCAGCCGTGCTTCTGCAAATA
CGCGCAGGGGGCGGACAGCGTGGAGCCCATGTTCCGGCACCTGAAGAACACGTATGCGGGCCTGCAGCTG
GTGGTGGTCATCCTGCCCGGCAAGACGCCCGTGTACGCCGAGGTCAAGCGCGTGGGAGACACGGTGCTGG
GGATGGCCACGCAGTGCGTGCAGATGAAGAACGTGCAGAGGACCACGCCACAGACCCTGTCCAACCTCTG
CCTGAAGATCAACGTCAAGCTGGGAGGCGTGAACAACATCCTGCTGCCCCAGGGCAGGCCGCCGGTGTTC
CAGCAGCCCGTCATCTTTCTGGGAGCAGACGTCACTCACCCCCCCGCCGGGGATGGGAAGAAGCCCTCCA
TTGCCGCCGTGGTGGGCAGCATGGACGCCCACCCCAATCGCTACTGCGCCACCGTGCGCGTGCAGCAGCA
CCGGCAGGAGATCATACAAGACCTGGCCGCCATGGTCCGCGAGCTCCTCATCCAGTTCTACAAGTCCACG
CGCTTCAAGCCCACCCGCATCATCTTCTACCGCGACGGTGTCTCTGAAGGCCAGTTCCAGCAGGTTCTCC
ACCACGAGTTGCTGGCCATCCGTGAGGCCTGTATCAAGCTAGAAAAAGACTACCAGCCCGGGATCAC
